>Addgene plasmid #195615 | pET15b I-SceI (Ctermhis) K223I | addgene full sequence | sequence record 383680 | Addgene NGS Result
CAGCGCTTCGTTAATACAGATGTAGGTGTTCCACAGGGTAGCCAGCAGCATCCTGCGATGCAGATCCGGA
ACATAATGGTGCAGGGCGCTGACTTCCGCGTTTCCAGACTTTACGAAACACGGAAACCGAAGACCATTCA
TGTTGTTGCTCAGGTCGCAGACGTTTTGCAGCAGCAGTCGCTTCACGTTCGCTCGCGTATCGGTGATTCA
TTCTGCTAACCAGTAAGGCAACCCCGCCAGCCTAGCCGGGTCCTCAACGACAGGAGCACGATCATGCGCA
CCCGTGGCCAGGACCCAACGCTGCCCGAGATGCGCCGCGTGCGGCTGCTGGAGATGGCGGACGCGATGGA
TATGTTCTGCCAAGGGTTGGTTTGCGCATTCACAGTTCTCCGCAAGAATTGATTGGCTCCAATTCTTGGA
GTGGTGAATCCGTTAGCGAGGTGCCGCCGGCTTCCATTCAGGTCGAGGTGGCCCGGCTCCATGCACCGCG
ACGCAACGCGGGGAGGCAGACAAGGTATAGGGCGGCGCCTACAATCCATGCCAACCCGTTCCATGTGCTC
GCCGAGGCGGCATAAATCGCCGTGACGATCAGCGGTCCAATGATCGAAGTTAGGCTGGTAAGAGCCGCGA
GCGATCCTTGAAGCTGTCCCTGATGGTCGTCATCTACCTGCCTGGACAGCATGGCCTGCAACGCGGGCAT
CCCGATGCCGCCGGAAGCGAGAAGAATCATAATGGGGAAGGCCATCCAGCCTCGCGTCGCGAACGCCAGC
AAGACGTAGCCCAGCGCGTCGGCCGCCATGCCGGCGATAATGGCCTGCTTCTCGCCGAAACGTTTGGTGG
CGGGACCAGTGACGAAGGCTTGAGCGAGGGCGTGCAAGATTCCGAATACCGCAAGCGACAGGCCGATCAT
CGTCGCGCTCCAGCGAAAGCGGTCCTCGCCGAAAATGACCCAGAGCGCTGCCGGCACCTGTCCTACGAGT
TGCATGATAAAGAAGACAGTCATAAGTGCGGCGACGATAGTCATGCCCCGCGCCCACCGGAAGGAGCTGA
CTGGGTTGAAGGCTCTCAAGGGCATCGGTCGAGATCCCGGTGCCTAATGAGTGAGCTAACTTACATTAAT
TGCGTTGCGCTCACTGCCCGCTTTCCAGTCGGGAAACTGTCGTGCCAGCTGCATTAATGAATCGGCCAAC
GCGCGGGGAGAGGCGGTTTGCGTATTGGGCGCCAGGGTGGTTTTTCTTTTCACCAGTGAGACGGGCAACA
GCTGATTGCCCTTCACCGCCTGGCCCTGAGAGAGTTGCAGCAAGCGGTCCACGCTGGTTTGCCCCAGCAG
GCGAAAATCCTGTTTGATGGTGGTTAACGGCGGGATATAACATGAGCTGTCTTCGGTATCGTCGTATCCC
ACTACCGAGATATCCGCACCAACGCGCAGCCCGGACTCGGTAATGGCGCGCATTGCGCCCAGCGCCATCT
GATCGTTGGCAACCAGCATCGCAGTGGGAACGATGCCCTCATTCAGCATTTGCATGGTTTGTTGAAAACC
GGACATGGCACTCCAGTCGCCTTCCCGTTCCGCTATCGGCTGAATTTGATTGCGAGTGAGATATTTATGC
CAGCCAGCCAGACGCAGACGCGCCGAGACAGAACTTAATGGGCCCGCTAACAGCGCGATTTGCTGGTGAC
CCAATGCGACCAGATGCTCCACGCCCAGTCGCGTACCGTCTTCATGGGAGAAAATAATACTGTTGATGGG
TGTCTGGTCAGAGACATCAAGAAATAACGCCGGAACATTAGTGCAGGCAGCTTCCACAGCAATGGCATCC
TGGTCATCCAGCGGATAGTTAATGATCAGCCCACTGACGCGTTGCGCGAGAAGATTGTGCACCGCCGCTT
TACAGGCTTCGACGCCGCTTCGTTCTACCATCGACACCACCACGCTGGCACCCAGTTGATCGGCGCGAGA
TTTAATCGCCGCGACAATTTGCGACGGCGCGTGCAGGGCCAGACTGGAGGTGGCAACGCCAATCAGCAAC
GACTGTTTGCCCGCCAGTTGTTGTGCCACGCGGTTGGGAATGTAATTCAGCTCCGCCATCGCCGCTTCCA
CTTTTTCCCGCGTTTTCGCAGAAACGTGGCTGGCCTGGTTCACCACGCGGGAAACGGTCTGATAAGAGAC
ACCGGCATACTCTGCGACATCGTATAACGTTACTGGTTTCACATTCACCACCCTGAATTGACTCTCTTCC
GGGCGCTATCATGCCATACCGCGAAAGGTTTTGCGCCATTCGATGGTGTCCGGGATCTCGACGCTCTCCC
TTATGCGACTCCTGCATTAGGAAGCAGCCCAGTAGTAGGTTGAGGCCGTTGAGCACCGCCGCCGCAAGGA
ATGGTGCATGCAAGGAGATGGCGCCCAACAGTCCCCCGGCCACGGGGCCTGCCACCATACCCACGCCGAA
ACAAGCGCTCATGAGCCCGAAGTGGCGAGCCCGATCTTCCCCATCGGTGATGTCGGCGATATAGGCGCCA
GCAACCGCACCTGTGGCGCCGGTGATGCCGGCCACGATGCGTCCGGCGTAGAGGATCGAGATCTCGATCC
CGCGAAATTAATACGACTCACTATAGGGGAATTGTGAGCGGATAACAATTCCCCTCTAGAAATAATTTTG
TTTAACTTTAAGAAGGAGATATACCATGCATATGAAA
[354 nt withheld, positions 2698-3051]
AAAAAAACCATCCCGAACAACCTGGTTGAAAACTACCTGACCCCGATGTCTCTGGCATACTGGTTCATGG
ATGATGGTGGTAAATGGGATTACAACAAAAACTCTACCAACAAATCGATCGTACTGAACACCCAGTCTTT
CACTTTCGAAGAAGTAGAATACCTGGTTAAGGGTCTGCGTAACAAATTCCAACTGAACTGTTACGTAAAA
ATCAACAAAAACAAACCGATCATCTACATCGATTCTATGTCTTACCTGATCTTCTACAACCTGATCAAAC
CGTACCTCATCCCCCAGATGATGTACATTCTGCCGAACACTATCTCCTCCGAAACTTTCCTGAAATCTCA
CCACCACCACCACCACTAAGGATCCGGCTGCTAACAAAGCCCGAAAGGAAGCTGAGTTGGCTGCTGCCAC
CGCTGAGCAATAACTAGCATAACCCCTTGGGGCCTCTAAACGGGTCTTGAGGGGTTTTTTGCTGAAAGGA
GGAACTATATCCGGATATCCCGCAAGAGGCCCGGCAGTACCGGCATAACCAAGCCTATGCCTACAGCATC
CAGGGTGACGGTGCCGAGGATGACGATGAGCGCATTGTTAGATTTCATACACGGTGCCTGACTGCGTTAG
CAATTTAACTGTGATAAACTACCGCATTAAAGCTTATCGATGATAAGCTGTCAAACATGAGAATTCTTGA
AGACGAAAGGGCCTCGTGATACGCCTATTTTTATAGGTTAATGTCATGATAATAATGGTTTCTTAGACGT
CAGGTGGCACTTTTCGGGGAAATGTGCGCGGAACCCCTATTTGTTTATTTTTCTAAATACATTCAAATAT
GTATCCGCTCATGAGACAATAACCCTGATAAATGCTTCAATAATATTGAAAAAGGAAGAGTATGAGTATT
CAACATTTCCGTGTCGCCCTTATTCCCTTTTTTGCGGCATTTTGCCTTCCTGTTTTTGCTCACCCAGAAA
CGCTGGTGAAAGTAAAAGATGCTGAAGATCAGTTGGGTGCACGAGTGGGTTACATCGAACTGGATCTCAA
CAGCGGTAAGATCCTTGAGAGTTTTCGCCCCGAAGAACGTTTTCCAATGATGAGCACTTTTAAAGTTCTG
CTATGTGGCGCGGTATTATCCCGTGTTGACGCCGGGCAAGAGCAACTCGGTCGCCGCATACACTATTCTC
AGAATGACTTGGTTGAGTACTCACCAGTCACAGAAAAGCATCTTACGGATGGCATGACAGTAAGAGAATT
ATGCAGTGCTGCCATAACCATGAGTGATAACACTGCGGCCAACTTACTTCTGACAACGATCGGAGGACCG
AAGGAGCTAACCGCTTTTTTGCACAACATGGGGGATCATGTAACTCGCCTTGATCGTTGGGAACCGGAGC
TGAATGAAGCCATACCAAACGACGAGCGTGACACCACGATGCCTGCAGCAATGGCAACAACGTTGCGCAA
ACTATTAACTGGCGAACTACTTACTCTAGCTTCCCGGCAACAATTAATAGACTGGATGGAGGCGGATAAA
GTTGCAGGACCACTTCTGCGCTCGGCCCTTCCGGCTGGCTGGTTTATTGCTGATAAATCTGGAGCCGGTG
AGCGTGGGTCTCGCGGTATCATTGCAGCACTGGGGCCAGATGGTAAGCCCTCCCGTATCGTAGTTATCTA
CACGACGGGGAGTCAGGCAACTATGGATGAACGAAATAGACAGATCGCTGAGATAGGTGCCTCACTGATT
AAGCATTGGTAACTGTCAGACCAAGTTTACTCATATATACTTTAGATTGATTTAAAACTTCATTTTTAAT
TTAAAAGGATCTAGGTGAAGATCCTTTTTGATAATCTCATGACCAAAATCCCTTAACGTGAGTTTTCGTT
CCACTGAGCGTCAGACCCCGTAGAAAAGATCAAAGGATCTTCTTGAGATCCTTTTTTTCTGCGCGTAATC
TGCTGCTTGCAAACAAAAAAACCACCGCTACCAGCGGTGGTTTGTTTGCCGGATCAAGAGCTACCAACTC
TTTTTCCGAAGGTAACTGGCTTCAGCAGAGCGCAGATACCAAATACTGTCCTTCTAGTGTAGCCGTAGTT
AGGCCACCACTTCAAGAACTCTGTAGCACCGCCTACATACCTCGCTCTGCTAATCCTGTTACCAGTGGCT
GCTGCCAGTGGCGATAAGTCGTGTCTTACCGGGTTGGACTCAAGACGATAGTTACCGGATAAGGCGCAGC
GGTCGGGCTGAACGGGGGGTTCGTGCACACAGCCCAGCTTGGAGCGAACGACCTACACCGAACTGAGATA
CCTACAGCGTGAGCTATGAGAAAGCGCCACGCTTCCCGAAGGGAGAAAGGCGGACAGGTATCCGGTAAGC
GGCAGGGTCGGAACAGGAGAGCGCACGAGGGAGCTTCCAGGGGGAAACGCCTGGTATCTTTATAGTCCTG
TCGGGTTTCGCCACCTCTGACTTGAGCGTCGATTTTTGTGATGCTCGTCAGGGGGGCGGAGCCTATGGAA
AAACGCCAGCAACGCGGCCTTTTTACGGTTCCTGGCCTTTTGCTGGCCTTTTGCTCACATGTTCTTTCCT
GCGTTATCCCCTGATTCTGTGGATAACCGTATTACCGCCTTTGAGTGAGCTGATACCGCTCGCCGCAGCC
GAACGACCGAGCGCAGCGAGTCAGTGAGCGAGGAAGCGGAAGAGCGCCTGATGCGGTATTTTCTCCTTAC
GCATCTGTGCGGTATTTCACACCGCAATGGTGCACTCTCAGTACAATCTGCTCTGATGCCGCATAGTTAA
GCCAGTATACACTCCGCTATCGCTACGTGACTGGGTCATGGCTGCGCCCCGACACCCGCCAACACCCGCT
GACGCGCCCTGACGGGCTTGTCTGCTCCCGGCATCCGCTTACAGACAAGCTGTGACCGTCTCCGGGAGCT
GCATGTGTCAGAGGTTTTCACCGTCATCACCGAAACGCGCGAGGCAGCTGCGGTAAAGCTCATCAGCGTG
GTCGTGAAGCGATTCACAGATGTCTGCCTGTTCATCCGCGTCCAGCTCGTTGAGTTTCTCCAGAAGCGTT
AATGTCTGGCTTCTGATAAAGCGGGCCATGTTAAGGGCGGTTTTTTCCTGTTTGGTCACTGATGCCTCCG
TGTAAGGGGGATTTCTGTTCATGGGGGTAATGATACCGATGAAACGAGAGAGGATGCTCACGATACGGGT
TACTGATGATGAACATGCCCGGTTACTGGAACGTTGTGAGGGTAAACAACTGGCGGTATGGATGCGGCGG
GACCAGAGAAAAATCACTCAGGGTCAATGC
Features (pLannotate 1.2.2; 20 found; start..end, strand, type, name):
    458..1082    -  CDS            TcR (fragment): tetracycline efflux protein; tet; confers resistance to tetracycline
   1097..1118    -  protein_bind   CAP binding site: CAP binding activates transcription in the presence of cAMP. E. coli catabolite activator protein
   1131..2212    -  CDS            lacI: lac repressor; lacI; The lac repressor binds to the lac operator to inhibit transcription in E. coli. This inhibition can be relieved by adding lactose or isopropyl-β-D-thiogalactopyranoside (IPTG).
   2213..2290    -  promoter       lacI promoter: lacI
   2298..2577    -  CDS            TcR (fragment): tetracycline efflux protein; tet; confers resistance to tetracycline
   2599..2617    +  promoter       T7 promoter: promoter for bacteriophage T7 RNA polymerase
   2618..2642    +  protein_bind   lac operator: The lac repressor binds to the lac operator to inhibit transcription in E. coli. This inhibition can be relieved by adding lactose or isopropyl-β-D-thiogalactopyranoside (IPTG). lac repressor encoded by lacI
   2657..2679    +  RBS            RBS: efficient ribosome binding site from bacteriophage T7 gene 10 (Olins and Rangwala, 1989)
   2692..3396    +  CDS            SCEI (sequence partly withheld): SCE1_YEAST - Also known as OMEGA, SECY. Experimental evidence at protein level: Swiss-Prot protein existence level 1. Mitochondrial DNA endonuclease involved in intron homing. It introduces a specific double-strand break in the DNA of the 21S rRNA gene and thus mediates the insertion of an intron, containing its own coding sequence (group I intron), into an intronless gene. Specifically recognizes and cleaves the sequence 5'-TAGGGATAACAGGGTAAT-3'. From Saccharomyces cerevisiae (strain ATCC 204508 / S288c) (Baker's yeast).
   3400..3417    +  CDS            9xHis (fragment): 9xHis affinity tag
   3428..3477    +  CDS            SET1 (fragment): solubility-enhancement tag derived from T7 phage gene 10B
   3485..3532    +  terminator     T7 terminator: transcription terminator for bacteriophage T7 RNA polymerase
   3555..3659    -  CDS            TcR (fragment): tetracycline efflux protein; tet; confers resistance to tetracycline
   3707..3735    -  promoter       tet promoter: E. coli promoter for tetracycline efflux protein gene
   3848..3952    +  promoter       AmpR promoter: bla
   3953..4813    +  CDS            AmpR: β-lactamase; bla; confers resistance to ampicillin, carbenicillin, and related antibiotics
   4984..5572    +  rep_origin     ori: high-copy-number ColE1/pMB1/pBR322/pUC origin of replication
   5758..5897    -  misc_feature   bom: basis of mobility region from pBR322
   5999..6190    -  CDS            rop: Rop protein, which maintains plasmids at low copy number; rop
   6207..216     +  CDS            YPB1_ECOLX (across the origin): Protein predicted: Swiss-Prot protein existence level 4. From Escherichia coli.
