[The description below was written by a language model from this plasmid's Addgene catalogue record and pLannotate feature annotations shown in this document.]
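Description:
pET15b I-SceI (Ctermhis) K223I is a bacterial expression plasmid built on the Novagen pET-15b backbone for producing a nicking variant of the I-SceI homing endonuclease in E. coli. The 6,371 nt sequence carries the usual pET elements: a ColE1/pBR322-type origin with the bom site and rop gene, an ampicillin resistance gene (β-lactamase) under its own promoter for selection, and a lacI cassette supplying lac repressor. The catalogue lists the plasmid as high copy, although rop is normally associated with copy-number restraint. Several tetracycline-resistance fragments and a tet promoter are annotated; these are non-functional pBR322 remnants interrupted by the lacI and expression cassettes.

The expression unit consists of the T7 promoter followed by a lac operator, the phage T7 gene 10 ribosome binding site, the I-SceI open reading frame, a short histidine tag (annotated as a fragment of a 9xHis tag) and the T7 terminator. Transcription therefore depends on a host supplying T7 RNA polymerase and is repressed by LacI until induction with IPTG. A short downstream match to a T7 gene 10B-derived solubility tag is probably backbone sequence rather than part of the protein. The insert encodes the Saccharomyces cerevisiae mitochondrial intron-homing endonuclease, codon optimized for E. coli and derived from an earlier plasmid, pSCM525. According to the depositor, the protein carries an extra methionine-histidine at its amino terminus, a carboxyl-terminal histidine tag for purification, and the K223I substitution. That substitution converts the enzyme from a double-strand cutter into one that nicks DNA at its long recognition site. The plasmid is suited to overexpression and affinity purification of this nickase for studies of strand-specific, site-specific DNA nicking.
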