Addgene plasmid #195615: pET15b I-SceI (Ctermhis) K223I
Purpose: Expresses I-SceI homing endonuclease from the T7 promoter containing an additional methionine-histidine sequence at the amino terminus and a K223I mutation that results in nicking activity
Depositing lab: Frederick Gimble. Depositing organization: Purdue University. Publication: Engineering variants of the I-SceI homing endonuclease with strand-specific and site-specific DNA-nicking activity. Niu Y, Tenney K, Li H, Gimble FS. J Mol Biol. 2008 Sep 26;382(1):188-202. doi: 10.1016/j.jmb.2008.07.010. Epub 2008 Jul 11. PubMed 18644379.
Backbone
  Vector backbone: pET-15b
  Backbone manufacturer: Novagen
  Vector type: Bacterial Expression
Growth in bacteria
  Bacterial resistance: Ampicillin, 100 μg/mL
  Growth temperature: 37°C
  Growth strain: DH5alpha
  Copy number: High Copy
Gene/Insert
  Gene/Insert name: I-SceI
  Species: S. cerevisiae (budding yeast)
  Mutation: C2694G, G2345C, G2351C, A3365T, A3366T
  Promoter: T7
  Cloning method: Restriction Enzyme; 5′ cloning site Unknown (unknown if destroyed)
Resource information
  A portion of this plasmid was derived from a plasmid made by: Originally derived from pSCM525, a plasmid from Dr. Bernard Dujon at the Institute Pasteur.
Terms and licenses: Academic/Nonprofit Terms; Industry Terms: Not Available to Industry
Depositor comments: Expresses the I-SceI homing endonuclease under the control of the phage T7 promoter. The sequence is codon optimized for expression in E. coli and is derived from plasmid pSCM525 (Dr. Bernard Dujon, Institut Pasteur). The protein contains a carboxyl-terminal histidine tag for purification. The expressed protein contains the K223I mutation that results in DNA nicking activity. An appended methionine-histidine sequence is present at the amino terminus.
How to cite: pET15b I-SceI (Ctermhis) K223I was a gift from Frederick Gimble (Addgene plasmid # 195615 ; http://n2t.net/addgene:195615 ; RRID:Addgene_195615)
